Addgene plasmid #146543: pCIneo-lambdaN-HA-HsTNRC6Biso1-siRNAres_I
Purpose: Mammalian Expression of HsTNRC6Biso1-siRNAres
Depositing lab: Elisa Izaurralde. Depositing organization: Max Planck Institute for Developmental Biology. Publication: Two PABPC1-binding sites in GW182 proteins promote miRNA-mediated gene silencing. Huntzinger E, Braun JE, Heimstädt S, Zekri L, Izaurralde E. EMBO J. 2010 Dec 15;29(24):4146-60. doi: 10.1038/emboj.2010.274 PubMed 21063388.
Backbone
  Vector backbone: pCI-neo
  Vector type: Mammalian Expression
Growth in bacteria
  Bacterial resistance: Ampicillin, 100 μg/mL
  Growth temperature: 37°C
  Growth strain: DH5alpha
  Copy number: High Copy
Gene/Insert
  Gene/Insert name: HsTNRC6Biso1-siRNAres
  Species: H. sapiens (human)
  Entrez Gene: TNRC6B (a.k.a. GDSBA)
  Cloning method: Unknown
Terms and licenses: Academic/Nonprofit Terms; Industry Terms: Not Available to Industry
Depositor comments: ORF extracted from NCBI: NM_015088.2 Plasmids from this collection were made available to the research community and donated after the lab closed. Please note that the sequence provided by the depositing laboratory may be theoretical/predicted or based on Sanger sequencing results. There may be discrepancies between sequencing results obtained by Addgene and the depositor sequence. If an Addgene verified sequence is not available, please contact before placing your order to request that our lab fully sequence the plasmid.
How to cite: pCIneo-lambdaN-HA-HsTNRC6Biso1-siRNAres_I was a gift from Elisa Izaurralde (Addgene plasmid # 146543 ; http://n2t.net/addgene:146543 ; RRID:Addgene_146543)
