[The description below was written by a language model from this plasmid's Addgene catalogue record and pLannotate feature annotations shown in this document.]
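Description:
pCIneo-lambdaN-HA-HsTNRC6Biso1-siRNAres_I is a mammalian expression plasmid of about 10.7 kb built on the pCI-neo backbone. It is propagated in E. coli through a high-copy ColE1/pUC-type origin with ampicillin selection (β-lactamase under its own promoter), and it also carries an f1 origin for single-stranded DNA production. For selection in mammalian cells, an SV40 enhancer/early promoter drives the neomycin phosphotransferase gene, followed by a synthetic polyadenylation signal, which allows G418-based selection of stable transfectants.

The expression cassette uses the human CMV immediate-early enhancer and promoter, followed by the chimeric β-globin/immunoglobulin intron that improves transcript processing, and ends in an SV40 polyadenylation signal. A T7 promoter lies upstream of the open reading frame and a T3 promoter fragment lies downstream. The coding region begins with a short fragment of the bacteriophage lambda N protein, continues with an HA epitope (annotated as a fragment of a 3xHA tag, consistent with a single copy), and then encodes human TNRC6B isoform 1, a GW182-family scaffold protein that associates with Argonaute proteins and mediates miRNA-directed silencing. The lambda N peptide binds BoxB RNA hairpins, so the fusion can be artificially tethered to a BoxB-containing reporter mRNA to test its repressive activity independently of miRNA targeting, while the HA tag permits detection and immunoprecipitation.

The "siRNAres" designation indicates an siRNA-resistant version of the open reading frame. Such a version is typically used to re-express the protein in cells depleted of endogenous TNRC6B, although the record does not specify the changes introduced. The depositor notes that the supplied sequence may be theoretical or predicted.
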