Features (pLannotate 1.2.2; 21 found; start..end, strand, type, name):
    140..517     +  enhancer       CMV enhancer: human cytomegalovirus immediate early enhancer
    518..729     +  promoter       CMV promoter: human cytomegalovirus (CMV) immediate early promoter
    890..1022    +  intron         chimeric intron: chimera between introns from human β-globin and immunoglobulin heavy chain genes
   1067..1085    +  promoter       T7 promoter: promoter for bacteriophage T7 RNA polymerase
   1095..1169    +  CDS            N (fragment): REGN_LAMBD - Experimental evidence at protein level: Swiss-Prot protein existence level 1. Plays a role as a transcriptional antitermination factor that allows the virus to initiate its lytic phase. Activates expression of the delayed viral early genes by modifying host RNA polymerase (RNAP) into a form that is resistant to termination signals. This antitermination function requires the host NusA protein which serves to stabilize the interaction between antitermination protein N and host RNA polymerase. From Escherichia phage lambda (Bacteriophage lambda).
   1203..1229    +  CDS            3xHA (fragment): three tandem HA epitope tags
   1230..6398    +  CDS            TNRC6B (fragment): TNR6B_HUMAN - Also known as KIAA1093. Experimental evidence at protein level: Swiss-Prot protein existence level 1. Plays a role in RNA-mediated gene silencing by both micro- RNAs (miRNAs) and short interfering RNAs (siRNAs) (PubMed:16289642, PubMed:19167051, PubMed:19304925, PubMed:32354837). Required for miRNA- dependent translational repression and siRNA-dependent endonucleolytic cleavage of complementary mRNAs by argonaute family proteins (PubMed:16289642, PubMed:19167051, PubMed:19304925, PubMed:32354837). As scaffolding protein associates with argonaute proteins bound to partially comple
   6413..6430    -  promoter       T3 promoter (fragment): promoter for bacteriophage T3 RNA polymerase
   6448..6569    -  polyA_signal   SV40 poly(A) signal: SV40 polyadenylation signal
   6592..6660    -  CDS            large T antigen (fragment): large T antigen from SV40 (simian virus 40)
   6684..6751    +  CDS            lacZα (fragment): LacZα fragment of β-galactosidase; lacZ fragment
   6755..7183    +  rep_origin     f1 ori (sequence partly withheld): f1 bacteriophage origin of replication; arrow indicates direction of (+) strand synthesis
   7211..7262    -  misc_feature   bom (fragment): basis of mobility region from pBR322
   7327..7684    +  promoter       SV40 promoter: SV40 enhancer and early promoter
   7735..8526    +  CDS            neo: KKA2_KLEPN - Also known as kan, nptII. Experimental evidence at protein level: Swiss-Prot protein existence level 1. Resistance to kanamycin, neomycin, paromomycin, ribostamycin, butirosin and gentamicin B. From Klebsiella pneumoniae.
   8593..8641    +  polyA_signal   poly(A) signal: synthetic polyadenylation signal
   8661..8715    -  misc_feature   bom (fragment): basis of mobility region from pBR322
   8817..8852    -  CDS            rop (fragment): Rop protein, which maintains plasmids at low copy number; rop
   8947..9051    +  promoter       AmpR promoter: bla
   9052..9912    +  CDS            AmpR: β-lactamase; bla; confers resistance to ampicillin, carbenicillin, and related antibiotics
  10083..10671   +  rep_origin     ori: high-copy-number ColE1/pMB1/pBR322/pUC origin of replication
>Addgene plasmid #146543 | pCIneo-lambdaN-HA-HsTNRC6Biso1-siRNAres_I | depositor full sequence | sequence record 288989 | Full Sequence
TCAATATTGGCCATTAGCCATATTATTCATTGGTTATATAGCATAAATCAATATTGGCTATTGGCCATTG
CATACGTTGTATCTATATCATAATATGTACATTTATATTGGCTCATGTCCAATATGACCGCCATGTTGGC
ATTGATTATTGACTAGTTATTAATAGTAATCAATTACGGGGTCATTAGTTCATAGCCCATATATGGAGTT
CCGCGTTACATAACTTACGGTAAATGGCCCGCCTGGCTGACCGCCCAACGACCCCCGCCCATTGACGTCA
ATAATGACGTATGTTCCCATAGTAACGCCAATAGGGACTTTCCATTGACGTCAATGGGTGGAGTATTTAC
GGTAAACTGCCCACTTGGCAGTACATCAAGTGTATCATATGCCAAGTCCGCCCCCTATTGACGTCAATGA
CGGTAAATGGCCCGCCTGGCATTATGCCCAGTACATGACCTTACGGGACTTTCCTACTTGGCAGTACATC
TACGTATTAGTCATCGCTATTACCATGGTGATGCGGTTTTGGCAGTACACCAATGGGCGTGGATAGCGGT
TTGACTCACGGGGATTTCCAAGTCTCCACCCCATTGACGTCAATGGGAGTTTGTTTTGGCACCAAAATCA
ACGGGACTTTCCAAAATGTCGTAACAACTGCGATCGCCCGCCCCGTTGACGCAAATGGGCGGTAGGCGTG
TACGGTGGGAGGTCTATATAAGCAGAGCTCGTTTAGTGAACCGTCAGATCACTAGAAGCTTTATTGCGGT
AGTTTATCACAGTTAAATTGCTAACGCAGTCAGTGCTTCTGACACAACAGTCTCGAACTTAAGCTGCAGT
GACTCTCTTAAGGTAGCCTTGCAGAAGTTGGTCGTGAGGCACTGGGCAGGTAAGTATCAAGGTTACAAGA
CAGGTTTAAGGAGACCAATAGAAACTGGGCTTGTCGAGACAGAGAAGACTCTTGCGTTTCTGATAGGCAC
CTATTGGTCTTACTGACATCCACTTTGCCTTTCTCTCCACAGGTGTCCACTCCCAGTTCAATTACAGCTC
TTAAGGCTAGAGTACTTAATACGACTCACTATAGGCTAGCCACCATGGACGCACAAACACGACGACGTGA
GCGTCGCGCTGAGAAACAAGCTCAATGGAAAGCTGCAAACCCACCGCTCGAGAATTCACGCGTGGTACCT
CTAGAGATGGCCTACCCATATGATGTTCCAGATTACGCTATGAGAGAGAAGGAGCAAGAAAGGGAAGAAC
AGTTAATGGAAGACAAGAAAAGGAAGAAAGAGGATAAAAAGAAAAAAGAAGCCACTCAGAAGGTCACGGA
ACAAAAAACCAAAGTGCCCGAAGTGACGAAACCAAGTTTAAGCCAACCAACGGCCGCCAGCCCAATTGGC
AGCTCTCCATCGCCACCAGTCAATGGTGGCAACAATGCCAAAAGGGTGGCAGTGCCGAACGGACAACCGC
CAAGCGCCGCCCGCTACATGCCTCGGGAGGTGCCGCCGCGATTCCGTTGCCAGCAGGACCACAAAGTGTT
ACTAAAACGTGGGCAGCCCCCTCCACCGTCCTGCATGCTCCTTGGGGGTGGGGCAGGGCCTCCTCCCTGC
ACAGCACCTGGAGCAAACCCAAACAACGCACAAGTGACAGGAGCGCTGCTGCAGAGTGAGAGTGGGACTG
CGCCAGACTCAACCCTTGGAGGTGCTGCTGCTTCAAATTATGCAAATTCCACTTGGGGCTCGGGAGCCTC
CTCCAACAACGGCACCTCCCCCAACCCAATTCACATCTGGGACAAGGTGATTGTAGACGGGTCTGACATG
GAAGAGTGGCCCTGCATCGCTAGTAAAGACACTGAATCTTCTTCCGAAAACACCACCGATAACAACAGTG
CCTCGAACCCTGGCTCTGAGAAGAGCACTCTGCCAGGAAGCACCACTAGTAACAAAGGAAAAGGGAGCCA
GTGCCAGTCTGCAAGTTCTGGGAACGAATGTAATCTTGGGGTCTGGAAATCTGACCCTAAGGCTAAATCT
GTTCAATCTTCCAACTCTACTACAGAGAACAACAATGGACTAGGAAATTGGAGGAATGTGAGTGGTCAGG
ATAGAATTGGACCTGGCTCTGGCTTCAGCAACTTTAACCCAAATAGCAACCCATCTGCCTGGCCAGCACT
GGTCCAAGAAGGAACTTCTAGGAAAGGGGCATTGGAAACAGATAATAGTAATTCCAGTGCACAGGTTAGC
ACAGTAGGTCAGACATCCAGGGAACAGCAGTCAAAGATGGAAAATGCGGGTGTTAATTTTGTTGTCTCTG
GCAGAGAACAGGCTCAAATTCATAACACTGATGGACCAAAAAATGGAAACACTAACTCCTTGAACTTAAG
TTCACCAAACCCCATGGAGAATAAGGGAATGCCCTTTGGAATGGGCTTGGGGAACACCTCCAGGAGCACT
GATGCCCCTTCACAAAGCACTGGAGATCGAAAGACTGGGAGTGTTGGATCTTGGGGTGCAGCTAGGGGGC
CTTCTGGAACTGACACAGTCTCTGGACAAAGCAATTCTGGAAACAATGGGAACAATGGAAAAGAGAGAGA
GGACTCCTGGAAAGGAGCTTCTGTTCAGAAATCAACTGGGTCAAAAAATGACTCTTGGGACAACAATAAC
AGGTCTACGGGTGGGTCCTGGAACTTTGGCCCCCAGGACTCTAATGACAACAAATGGGGTGAAGGGAACA
AAATGACATCTGGGGTCTCTCAGGGAGAATGGAAACAGCCGACTGGGTCTGATGAGTTGAAAATTGGAGA
ATGGAGTGGTCCAAACCAACCAAATTCTAGCACTGGAGCATGGGACAATCAAAAGGGCCACCCCCTCCCT
GAAAACCAAGGCAATGCCCAGGCTCCCTGTTGGGGAAGATCTTCCAGCTCCACAGGAAGTGAAGTTGGAG
GTCAAAGCACTGGAAGCAACCACAAAGCAGGAAGTAGTGACAGTCATAACTCTGGCCGTCGGTCGTACAG
GCCCACACATCCTGATTGTCAGGCTGTCTTGCAGACTCTTTTGAGCCGAACTGATTTGGACCCCAGGGTG
CTCTCAAACACTGGCTGGGGCCAAACTCAAATTAAGCAGGACACAGTGTGGGACATTGAAGAGGTGCCAA
GGCCTGAGGGGAAATCTGACAAAGGAACTGAGGGGTGGGAGAGCGCTGCCACACAGACCAAGAACTCAGG
GGGCTGGGGAGATGCACCCAGCCAAAGCAATCAAATGAAGTCTGGATGGGGGGAGCTCTCAGCCTCTACA
GAGTGGAAAGACCCCAAGAACACAGGAGGCTGGAATGACTACAAGAACAACAACTCTTCCAACTGGGGAG
GAGGACGACCTGATGAAAAGACACCTTCCTCTTGGAATGAGAATCCCAGCAAGGATCAGGGGTGGGGAGG
TGGACGCCAGCCCAATCAAGGATGGTCTTCTGGAAAGAATGGTTGGGGGGAGGAAGTCGATCAGACAAAA
AACAGCAATTGGGAAAGTTCTGCAAGTAAACCTGTGTCTGGGTGGGGTGAAGGAGGGCAGAATGAAATCG
GGACTTGGGGTAATGGTGGCAATGCAAGCCTAGCTTCAAAAGGTGGGTGGGAGGATTGCAAAAGATCCCC
AGCATGGAATGAGACGGGCCGACAGCCCAATTCCTGGAATAAACAACACCAACAGCAGCAGCCCCCACAG
CAGCCGCCGCCACCACAACCAGAGGCTTCTGGTTCGTGGGGAGGCCCACCCCCACCACCTCCAGGCAACG
TTCGACCTTCCAATTCCAGCTGGAGCAGCGGGCCACAGCCTGCAACACCTAAGGATGAGGAACCCAGTGG
TTGGGAAGAGCCATCCCCACAGTCAATTAGTCGGAAAATGGACATTGATGATGGCACTTCAGCATGGGGA
GACCCTAACAGTTATAACTACAAGAATGTGAATCTGTGGGATAAGAATTCCCAAGGGGGCCCAGCACCTC
GAGAACCAAACCTGCCCACCCCAATGACCAGTAAATCGGCATCAGATTCCAAATCTATGCAAGACGGCTG
GGGGGAGAGTGACGGGCCAGTCACAGGAGCTCGCCATCCCAGCTGGGAAGAGGAGGAGGATGGAGGAGTC
TGGAACACCACTGGCTCTCAGGGCAGTGCTTCCTCCCACAACTCAGCAAGCTGGGGACAAGGAGGAAAGA
AACAAATGAAGTGCTCACTCAAAGGAGGAAACAATGATTCATGGATGAATCCTCTTGCCAAACAGTTTTC
AAATATGGGATTGCTGAGTCAGACTGAAGATAATCCAAGCAGCAAAATGGATTTGTCTGTAGGAAGCCTT
TCAGATAAAAAATTTGATGTGGACAAGCGAGCGATGAATCTCGGGGATTTTAATGATATCATGAGGAAGG
ATCGATCTGGGTTCCGTCCACCTAATTCCAAAGACATGGGAACCACAGATAGTGGGCCTTATTTTGAGAA
GGGCGGTAGTCATGGTTTGTTTGGAAACAGCACAGCACAATCGAGAGGTCTGCACACACCCGTGCAGCCA
CTAAATTCTTCTCCCAGTCTCCGGGCGCAAGTGCCTCCCCAGTTTATTTCCCCCCAGGTTTCTGCCTCAA
TGCTCAAGCAGTTTCCCAACAGTGGCCTGAGTCCAGGTCTTTTCAATGTGGGGCCCCAGTTATCTCCTCA
ACAAATTGCCATGCTGAGCCAGCTTCCACAAATTCCCCAGTTTCAGTTGGCATGTCAGCTTCTCTTGCAG
CAGCAGCAACAGCAGCAGTTGTTACAGAACCAGAGAAAGATTTCTCAAGCTGTACGCCAACAGCAAGAGC
AGCAGCTGGCTCGAATGGTGAGTGCACTGCAGCAGCAGCAGCAGCAGCAGCAGAGGCAGCCAGGCATGAA
GCACTCGCCCTCTCATCCTGTTGGGCCCAAGCCGCATCTGGACAACATGGTACCCAACGCATTGAATGTG
GGGCTCCCAGACCTTCAAACCAAAGGGCCAATACCTGGATATGGTTCTGGCTTCAGCTCTGGCGGCATGG
ACTATGGCATGGTTGGTGGGAAGGAGGCTGGAACCGAGTCTCGCTTTAAACAGTGGACCTCCATGATGGA
GGGGCTGCCCTCTGTAGCCACACAGGAAGCCAATATGCACAAAAATGGCGCTATAGTGGCCCCTGGTAAA
ACCCGGGGAGGGTCACCGTACAACCAGTTTGATATCATCCCTGGTGACACACTGGGTGGCCATACGGGTC
CTGCTGGTGATAGCTGGTTACCTGCCAAATCTCCACCAACAAATAAAATCGGAAGTAAATCCAGCAATGC
CAGTTGGCCTCCAGAATTCCAACCAGGGGTCCCTTGGAAGGGAATCCAAAACATTGACCCTGAATCTGAC
CCCTATGTCACCCCAGGAAGTGTGCTGGGGGGTACAGCCACATCTCCCATTGTAGATACTGACCACCAAC
TGCTGCGGGATAACACCACAGGGTCTAATTCTTCCCTCAACACCTCGCTGCCTTCACCTGGTGCCTGGCC
CTACAGTGCCTCTGACAACTCCTTTACCAACGTTCATAGCACTTCAGCAAAGTTCCCTGATTACAAATCA
ACATGGTCCCCAGATCCCATAGGACACAACCCCACTCATCTCTCCAACAAGATGTGGAAAAACCATATTT
CCTCCAGGAACACTACACCGCTGCCCCGCCCACCTCCTGGTCTGACCAACCCCAAACCATCATCTCCCTG
GAGCAGCACAGCACCCCGATCAGTCAGGGGGTGGGGGACACAGGACTCACGGCTCGCCTCGGCCTCTACC
TGGAGTGATGGTGGCTCAGTTCGTCCTAGTTACTGGCTGGTTCTTCACAATCTCACCCCACAGATTGATG
GGTCAACCTTGAGAACGATCTGCATGCAGCATGGCCCACTGCTGACATTCCATCTGAATCTAACCCAGGG
CACTGCCCTGATCCGATACAGCACCAAACAGGAGGCGGCCAAGGCCCAAACTGCACTGCACATGTGTGTG
TTGGGAAACACTACCATCCTTGCTGAGTTTGCCACTGATGATGAAGTCAGCCGCTTTCTGGCACAAGCTC
AGCCCCCTACACCTGCAGCAACCCCAAGTGCGCCAGCTGCGGGGTGGCAGTCGCTGGAGACCGGCCAGAA
CCAGTCAGATCCCGTGGGACCTGCTCTGAATCTTTTTGGTGGGTCCACTGGGCTCGGGCAGTGGAGCAGC
AGCGCTGGTGGCAGCAGCGGGGCCGATCTTGCTGGCGCTTCATTGTGGGGGCCCCCAAACTATTCTTCTA
GCTTATGGGGAGTCCCAACGGTGGAAGATCCCCATAGGATGGGCAGCCCTGCTCCTTTACTACCTGGTGA
CCTTCTGGGAGGAGGGTCGGATTCAATCTGAGCGGCCGCTTCCCTTTAGTGAGGGTTAATGCTTCGAGCA
GACATGATAAGATACATTGATGAGTTTGGACAAACCACAACTAGAATGCAGTGAAAAAAATGCTTTATTT
GTGAAATTTGTGATGCTATTGCTTTATTTGTAACCATTATAAGCTGCAATAAACAAGTTAACAACAACAA
TTGCATTCATTTTATGTTTCAGGTTCAGGGGGAGATGTGGGAGGTTTTTTAAAGCAAGTAAAACCTCTAC
AAATGTGGTAAAATCCGATAAGGATCGATCCGGGCTGGCGTAATAGCGAAGAGGCCCGCACCGATCGCCC
TTCCCAACAGTTGCGCAGCCTGAATGGCGAATGG
[124 nt withheld, positions 6755-6878]
C
[91 nt withheld, positions 6880-6970]
A
[49 nt withheld, positions 6972-7020]
CCTTTGACGTTGGAGTCCACGTTCTTT
[37 nt withheld, positions 7048-7084]
ACCCTATCTCGGTCTATTCTTTTGATTTATAAGGGATTTTGCCGATTTCGGCCTATTGGTTAAAAAATGA
GCTGATTTAACAAAAATTTAACGCGAATTTTAACAAAATATTAACGCTTACAATTTCCTGATGCGGTATT
TTCTCCTTACGCATCTGTGCGGTATTTCACACCGCATACGCGGATCTGCGCAGCACCATGGCCTGAAATA
ACCTCTGAAAGAGGAACTTGGTTAGGTACCTTCTGAGGCGGAAAGAACCAGCTGTGGAATGTGTGTCAGT
TAGGGTGTGGAAAGTCCCCAGGCTCCCCAGCAGGCAGAAGTATGCAAAGCATGCATCTCAATTAGTCAGC
AACCAGGTGTGGAAAGTCCCCAGGCTCCCCAGCAGGCAGAAGTATGCAAAGCATGCATCTCAATTAGTCA
GCAACCATAGTCCCGCCCCTAACTCCGCCCATCCCGCCCCTAACTCCGCCCAGTTCCGCCCATTCTCCGC
CCCATGGCTGACTAATTTTTTTTATTTATGCAGAGGCCGAGGCCGCCTCGGCCTCTGAGCTATTCCAGAA
GTAGTGAGGAGGCTTTTTTGGAGGCCTAGGCTTTTGCAAAAAGCTTGATTCTTCTGACACAACAGTCTCG
AACTTAAGGCTAGAGCCACCATGATTGAACAAGATGGATTGCACGCAGGTTCTCCGGCCGCTTGGGTGGA
GAGGCTATTCGGCTATGACTGGGCACAACAGACAATCGGCTGCTCTGATGCCGCCGTGTTCCGGCTGTCA
GCGCAGGGGCGCCCGGTTCTTTTTGTCAAGACCGACCTGTCCGGTGCCCTGAATGAACTGCAGGACGAGG
CAGCGCGGCTATCGTGGCTGGCCACGACGGGCGTTCCTTGCGCAGCTGTGCTCGACGTTGTCACTGAAGC
GGGAAGGGACTGGCTGCTATTGGGCGAAGTGCCGGGGCAGGATCTCCTGTCATCTCACCTTGCTCCTGCC
GAGAAAGTATCCATCATGGCTGATGCAATGCGGCGGCTGCATACGCTTGATCCGGCTACCTGCCCATTCG
ACCACCAAGCGAAACATCGCATCGAGCGAGCACGTACTCGGATGGAAGCCGGTCTTGTCGATCAGGATGA
TCTGGACGAAGAGCATCAGGGGCTCGCGCCAGCCGAACTGTTCGCCAGGCTCAAGGCGCGCATGCCCGAC
GGCGAGGATCTCGTCGTGACCCATGGCGATGCCTGCTTGCCGAATATCATGGTGGAAAATGGCCGCTTTT
CTGGATTCATCGACTGTGGCCGGCTGGGTGTGGCGGACCGCTATCAGGACATAGCGTTGGCTACCCGTGA
TATTGCTGAAGAGCTTGGCGGCGAATGGGCTGACCGCTTCCTCGTGCTTTACGGTATCGCCGCTCCCGAT
TCGCAGCGCATCGCCTTCTATCGCCTTCTTGACGAGTTCTTCTGAGCGGGACTCTGGGGTTCGAAATGAC
CGACCAAGCGACGCCCAACCTGCCATCACGATGGCCGCAATAAAATATCTTTATTTTCATTACATCTGTG
TGTTGGTTTTTTGTGTGAATCGATAGCGATAAGGATCCGCGTATGGTGCACTCTCAGTACAATCTGCTCT
GATGCCGCATAGTTAAGCCAGCCCCGACACCCGCCAACACCCGCTGACGCGCCCTGACGGGCTTGTCTGC
TCCCGGCATCCGCTTACAGACAAGCTGTGACCGTCTCCGGGAGCTGCATGTGTCAGAGGTTTTCACCGTC
ATCACCGAAACGCGCGAGACGAAAGGGCCTCGTGATACGCCTATTTTTATAGGTTAATGTCATGATAATA
ATGGTTTCTTAGACGTCAGGTGGCACTTTTCGGGGAAATGTGCGCGGAACCCCTATTTGTTTATTTTTCT
AAATACATTCAAATATGTATCCGCTCATGAGACAATAACCCTGATAAATGCTTCAATAATATTGAAAAAG
GAAGAGTATGAGTATTCAACATTTCCGTGTCGCCCTTATTCCCTTTTTTGCGGCATTTTGCCTTCCTGTT
TTTGCTCACCCAGAAACGCTGGTGAAAGTAAAAGATGCTGAAGATCAGTTGGGTGCACGAGTGGGTTACA
TCGAACTGGATCTCAACAGCGGTAAGATCCTTGAGAGTTTTCGCCCCGAAGAACGTTTTCCAATGATGAG
CACTTTTAAAGTTCTGCTATGTGGCGCGGTATTATCCCGTATTGACGCCGGGCAAGAGCAACTCGGTCGC
CGCATACACTATTCTCAGAATGACTTGGTTGAGTACTCACCAGTCACAGAAAAGCATCTTACGGATGGCA
TGACAGTAAGAGAATTATGCAGTGCTGCCATAACCATGAGTGATAACACTGCGGCCAACTTACTTCTGAC
AACGATCGGAGGACCGAAGGAGCTAACCGCTTTTTTGCACAACATGGGGGATCATGTAACTCGCCTTGAT
CGTTGGGAACCGGAGCTGAATGAAGCCATACCAAACGACGAGCGTGACACCACGATGCCTGTAGCAATGG
CAACAACGTTGCGCAAACTATTAACTGGCGAACTACTTACTCTAGCTTCCCGGCAACAATTAATAGACTG
GATGGAGGCGGATAAAGTTGCAGGACCACTTCTGCGCTCGGCCCTTCCGGCTGGCTGGTTTATTGCTGAT
AAATCTGGAGCCGGTGAGCGTGGGTCTCGCGGTATCATTGCAGCACTGGGGCCAGATGGTAAGCCCTCCC
GTATCGTAGTTATCTACACGACGGGGAGTCAGGCAACTATGGATGAACGAAATAGACAGATCGCTGAGAT
AGGTGCCTCACTGATTAAGCATTGGTAACTGTCAGACCAAGTTTACTCATATATACTTTAGATTGATTTA
AAACTTCATTTTTAATTTAAAAGGATCTAGGTGAAGATCCTTTTTGATAATCTCATGACCAAAATCCCTT
AACGTGAGTTTTCGTTCCACTGAGCGTCAGACCCCGTAGAAAAGATCAAAGGATCTTCTTGAGATCCTTT
TTTTCTGCGCGTAATCTGCTGCTTGCAAACAAAAAAACCACCGCTACCAGCGGTGGTTTGTTTGCCGGAT
CAAGAGCTACCAACTCTTTTTCCGAAGGTAACTGGCTTCAGCAGAGCGCAGATACCAAATACTGTTCTTC
TAGTGTAGCCGTAGTTAGGCCACCACTTCAAGAACTCTGTAGCACCGCCTACATACCTCGCTCTGCTAAT
CCTGTTACCAGTGGCTGCTGCCAGTGGCGATAAGTCGTGTCTTACCGGGTTGGACTCAAGACGATAGTTA
CCGGATAAGGCGCAGCGGTCGGGCTGAACGGGGGGTTCGTGCACACAGCCCAGCTTGGAGCGAACGACCT
ACACCGAACTGAGATACCTACAGCGTGAGCTATGAGAAAGCGCCACGCTTCCCGAAGGGAGAAAGGCGGA
CAGGTATCCGGTAAGCGGCAGGGTCGGAACAGGAGAGCGCACGAGGGAGCTTCCAGGGGGAAACGCCTGG
TATCTTTATAGTCCTGTCGGGTTTCGCCACCTCTGACTTGAGCGTCGATTTTTGTGATGCTCGTCAGGGG
GGCGGAGCCTATGGAAAAACGCCAGCAACGCGGCCTTTTTACGGTTCCTGGCCTTTTGCTGGCCTTTTGC
TCACATGGCTCGACAGATCT
